Addgene plasmid #228121: pAGK61
Purpose: Express node 1467 retron with split retron ncRNA and gRNA to edit (10bp barcode) EMX1 gene in human cells
Depositing lab: Seth Shipman. Depositing organization: J. David Gladstone Institutes. Publication: An experimental census of retrons for DNA production and genome editing. Khan AG, Rojas-Montero M, Gonzalez-Delgado A, Lopez SC, Fang RF, Crawford KD, Shipman SL. Nat Biotechnol. 2024 Sep 17. doi: 10.1038/s41587-024-02384-z. PubMed 39289529.
Backbone
  Vector backbone: pFUGW-H1 (Addgene plasmid #25870)
  Backbone size w/o insert (bp): 4363
  Total vector size (bp): 6523
  Vector type: Mammalian Expression
Growth in bacteria
  Bacterial resistance: Ampicillin, 100 μg/mL
  Growth temperature: 37°C
  Growth strain: DH5alpha
  Copy number: High Copy
Gene/Insert
  Gene/Insert name: Retron node 1467, split retron ncRNA and gRNA to edit EMX1 gene (10bp barcode) in human cells
  Species: H. sapiens (human)
  Insert size (bp): 2162
  Promoter: CAG for RT, U6/H1 for ncRNA/gRNA
  Cloning method: Gibson Cloning
  Sequencing primers: 5′ U6; 3′ M13R
Terms and licenses: Academic/Nonprofit Terms; Industry Terms: Not Available to Industry
How to cite: pAGK61 was a gift from Seth Shipman (Addgene plasmid # 228121 ; http://n2t.net/addgene:228121 ; RRID:Addgene_228121)
