[The description below was written by a language model from this plasmid's Addgene catalogue record and pLannotate feature annotations shown in this document.]
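Description:
pAGK61 is a mammalian expression plasmid of about 6.5 kb, built by Gibson assembly on a backbone derived from pFUGW-H1, for retron-based genome editing in human cells. It is maintained in E. coli through a high-copy ColE1/pUC-type origin and selected with ampicillin via the β-lactamase gene. Although the parent vector is lentiviral, the feature table lists no LTRs, packaging signal or other lentiviral elements, so the construct appears to act as a plain transfection plasmid. Leftover backbone sequences include lac promoter/operator fragments, an SV40 origin and an SV40 poly(A) signal.

The payload consists of three transcription units. A CAG promoter (CMV enhancer, chicken β-actin promoter and chimeric intron) sits upstream of an unannotated stretch of roughly 1.1 kb that ends at a bGH poly(A) signal. According to the catalogue entry, this promoter drives the reverse transcriptase of the retron designated node 1467, so that gap presumably holds the RT coding sequence. Downstream, two RNA polymerase III promoters, U6 and H1, express the retron non-coding RNA and the CRISPR guide RNA as separate ("split") transcripts rather than as a fusion. The short Emx1-matching fragment after U6 is consistent with the EMX1 repair template embedded in the ncRNA, and the S. pyogenes tracrRNA scaffold fragment after H1 marks the guide RNA. The reverse transcriptase copies the ncRNA into multicopy single-stranded DNA that serves as a donor to install a 10 bp barcode at the human EMX1 locus. No Cas9 gene is annotated, so the nuclease would presumably have to be supplied separately.
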