Features (pLannotate 1.2.2; 19 found; start..end, strand, type, name):
    368..645     +  promoter       chicken β-actin promoter: No description available
    646..1662    +  intron         chimeric intron: chimera between introns from chicken β-actin and rabbit β-globin
   2828..3052    +  polyA_signal   bGH poly(A) signal: bovine growth hormone polyadenylation signal
   3087..3327    +  promoter       U6 promoter: RNA polymerase III promoter for human U6 snRNA
   3497..3565    +  CDS            Emx1 (fragment): EMX1_MOUSE - Also known as Emx-1. Experimental evidence at protein level: Swiss-Prot protein existence level 1. Transcription factor, which in cooperation with EMX2, acts to generate the boundary between the roof and archipallium in the developing brain. May function in combinations with OTX1/2 to specify cell fates in the developing central nervous system. From Mus musculus (Mouse).
   3656..3870    +  promoter       H1 promoter: human H1 RNA promoter
   3913..3980    +  misc_RNA       tracrRNA (fragment): trans-activating CRISPR RNA for the Streptococcus pyogenes CRISPR/Cas9 system
   4034..4050    -  protein_bind   lac operator: The lac repressor binds to the lac operator to inhibit transcription in E. coli. This inhibition can be relieved by adding lactose or isopropyl-β-D-thiogalactopyranoside (IPTG). lac repressor encoded by lacI
   4058..4088    -  promoter       lac promoter: promoter for the E. coli lac operon
   4103..4124    -  protein_bind   CAP binding site: CAP binding activates transcription in the presence of cAMP. E. coli catabolite activator protein
   4137..4176    -  CDS            lacI (fragment): lac repressor; lacI; The lac repressor binds to the lac operator to inhibit transcription in E. coli. This inhibition can be relieved by adding lactose or isopropyl-β-D-thiogalactopyranoside (IPTG).
   4183..4205    +  promoter       SV40 promoter (fragment): SV40 enhancer and early promoter
   4229..4364    +  rep_origin     SV40 ori: SV40 origin of replication
   4384..4518    +  polyA_signal   SV40 poly(A) signal: SV40 polyadenylation signal
   4520..4574    -  CDS            lacI (fragment): lac repressor; lacI; The lac repressor binds to the lac operator to inhibit transcription in E. coli. This inhibition can be relieved by adding lactose or isopropyl-β-D-thiogalactopyranoside (IPTG).
   4757..5345    -  rep_origin     ori: high-copy-number ColE1/pMB1/pBR322/pUC origin of replication
   5516..6376    -  CDS            AmpR: β-lactamase; bla; confers resistance to ampicillin, carbenicillin, and related antibiotics
   6377..6481    -  promoter       AmpR promoter: bla
   6512..366     +  enhancer       CMV enhancer (across the origin): human cytomegalovirus immediate early enhancer
>Addgene plasmid #228121 | pAGK61 | addgene full sequence | sequence record 455410 | Addgene NGS Result
ACTAGTTATTAATAGTAATCAATTACGGGGTCATTAGTTCATAGCCCATATATGGAGTTCCGCGTTACAT
AACTTACGGTAAATGGCCCGCCTGGCTGACCGCCCAACGACCCCCGCCCATTGACGTCAATAATGACGTA
TGTTCCCATAGTAACGCCAATAGGGACTTTCCATTGACGTCAATGGGTGGAGTATTTACGGTAAACTGCC
CACTTGGCAGTACATCAAGTGTATCATATGCCAAGTACGCCCCCTATTGACGTCAATGACGGTAAATGGC
CCGCCTGGCATTATGCCCAGTACATGACCTTATGGGACTTTCCTACTTGGCAGTACATCTACGTATTAGT
CATCGCTATTACCATGGTCGAGGTGAGCCCCACGTTCTGCTTCACTCTCCCCATCTCCCCCCCCTCCCCA
CCCCCAATTTTGTATTTATTTATTTTTTAATTATTTTGTGCAGCGATGGGGGCGGGGGGGGGGGGGGGGC
GCGCGCCAGGCGGGGCGGGGCGGGGCGAGGGGCGGGGCGGGGCGAGGCGGAGAGGTGCGGCGGCAGCCAA
TCAGAGCGGCGCGCTCCGAAAGTTTCCTTTTATGGCGAGGCGGCGGCGGCGGCGGCCCTATAAAAAGCGA
AGCGCGCGGCGGGCGGGAGTCGCTGCGCGCTGCCTTCGCCCCGTGCCCCGCTCCGCCGCCGCCTCGCGCC
GCCCGCCCCGGCTCTGACTGACCGCGTTACTCCCACAGGTGAGCGGGCGGGACGGCCCTTCTCCTCCGGG
CTGTAATTAGCGCTTGGTTTAATGACGGCTTGTTTCTTTTCTGTGGCTGCGTGAAAGCCTTGAGGGGCTC
CGGGAGGGCCCTTTGTGCGGGGGGAGCGGCTCGGGGGGTGCGTGCGTGTGTGTGTGCGTGGGGAGCGCCG
CGTGCGGCTCCGCGCTGCCCGGCGGCTGTGAGCGCTGCGGGCGCGGCGCGGGGCTTTGTGCGCTCCGCAG
TGTGCGCGAGGGGAGCGCGGCCGGGGGCGGTGCCCCGCGGTGCGGGGGGGGCTGCGAGGGGAACAAAGGC
TGCGTGCGGGGTGTGTGCGTGGGGGGGTGAGCAGGGGGTGTGGGCGCGTCGGTCGGGCTGCAACCCCCCC
TGCACCCCCCTCCCCGAGTTGCTGAGCACGGCCCGGCTTCGGGTGCGGGGCTCCGTACGGGGCGTGGCGC
GGGGCTCGCCGTGCCGGGCGGGGGGTGGCGGCAGGTGGGGGTGCCGGGCGGGGCGGGGCCGCCTCGGGCC
GGGGAGGGCTCGGGGGAGGGGCGCGGCGGCCCCCGGAGCGCCGGCGGCTGTCGAGGCGCGGCGAGCCGCA
GCCATTGCCTTTTATGGTAATCGTGCGAGAGGGCGCAGGGACTTCCTTTGTCCCAAATCTGTGCGGAGCC
GAAATCTGGGAGGCGCCGCCGCACCCCCTCTAGCGGGCGCGGGGCGAAGCGGTGCGGCGCCGGCAGGAAG
GAAATGGGCGGGGAGGGCCTTCGTGCGTCGCCGCGCCGCCGTCCCCTTCTCCCTCTCCAGCCTCGGGGCT
GTCCGCGGGGGGACGGCTGCCTTCGGGGGGGACGGGGCAGGGCGGGGTTCGGCTTCTGGCGTGTGACCGG
CGGCTCTAGAGCCTCTGCTAACCATGTTCATGCCTTCTTCTTTTTCCTACAGCTCCTGGGCAACGTGCTG
GTTATTGTGCTGTCTCATCATTTTGGCAAAGAATTGAGCTCGATATCGGTACGCCACCATGAACGACAAC
AAGAACATCCTCGTTAAGGAGTGGGATGCCTTCATTAGCGAAAACATCCGCGGCGCAAAGACTCAGATCG
CTGTCAAGACCTACGTGAATAAGCTTATTTCCAATAACACTGTCGTGATCCTTGATTTTAACCACCTGGC
CCTGCTTCTGGGCATTGAGGTAGACGTTCTGGCCAGGATCACATCACATAGCGAAAGCTTTTATTACGAC
TTCGAGATCCCTAAGCGTGATGGCAAGTCAAGAAACATCTCCGCCCCATACCCCGTGCTCCTGCAGTCTC
AGAGGTGGATTTACAAGAACATTCTTAGCAAGCAGCCAATCCACGATTGTAGCAAGGGCTTCAAGAAAAA
CACTTCAATCGTGGACAACGCAAAGGTGCACCTGAACCAAAAAATCCTGTTGAAGATGGACATCGAAGAT
TTCTTTCCGTCTATCAAGCTGAACCGGGTGATCTCCGTGTTCAGGGTGCTTGGATACACCAAAAAGATCT
CCTATTACCTCGCGTCTATCTGCTGTTACAAGGGTGCTCTCCCCCAGGGCGGTGTGACGAGTCCAAGCCT
GTCCAACATCATTACTAAGCGCCTCGACTACCGTCTGAACGGCCTGGCATCCAAATTTGACCTGAAGTAC
ACCCGGTACGCAGATGACTTTACTTTCTCCGGTGAGTACTTGCCGATCAAGATTATCGATTATATTAAGA
GTATCGTGAGCAACGAGGGCTTCAAGATCAAGGACAGTAAGACTAAAATGATCGGTAGCAAACGCCAAAA
GATCGTGACTGGGATCAGCATCTCTTCCGGTAAGATGACCATTCCTAGGAAGACGAAGCGTGAACTGCGT
AAGAACGTCCACTACCTGCTTAAAAATGGTCTGTCCAAGCATCTGGAACACAACCGCATCAACGACCCCA
TCTATACCGAGCGCATGATTGGCTACTTGCATTTTTGGCACTCTGTGGAACCCAACAATAAGTACGTAAA
AGAAAGTCTCAAGAAACTGAAGGACTACTCCATCCAACTGGACTCTCCACCAAAGAAGAAAAGAAAGGTC
TGATCCCGGTTAGTAATGAGTTTAAACCTGTGCCTTCTAGTTGCCAGCCATCTGTTGTTTGCCCCTCCCC
CGTGCCTTCCTTGACCCTGGAAGGTGCCACTCCCACTGTCCTTTCCTAATAAAATGAGGAAATTGCATCG
CATTGTCTGAGTAGGTGTCATTCTATTCTGGGGGGTGGGGTGGGGCAGGACAGCAAGGGGGAGGATTGGG
AAGACAATAGCAGGCATGCTGGGGATGCGGTGGGCTCTATGGAGATCTGCGAAATCGGATCCAGCTGAAT
CTAAGTGAGGGCCTATTTCCCATGATTCCTTCATATTTGCATATACGATACAAGGCTGTTAGAGAGATAA
TTGGAATTAATTTGACTGTAAACACAAAGATATTAGTACAAAATACGTGACGTAGAAAGTAATAATTTCT
TGGGTAGTTTGCAGTTTTAAAATTATGTTTTAAAATGGACTATCATATGCTTACCGTAACTTGAAAGTAT
TTCGATTTCTTGGCTTTATATATCTTGTGGAAAGGACGAAACGTAGAGGATGGGGAATGAAACTAGCACG
TTGGAGGTGTATTCGCCTCTTAGATTAACGCTGGCGTTAACCATACTAGTGCCTTAAAAGGCACTAGTAT
AGTTCCACAAACGGCAGAAGCTGGAGGAGGAAGGGCCTGAGTCCGAGCAGAAGAACAAGTTGGCCAAAGT
TCTCCCATCACATCAACCGGTGGCGCATTGCCACGAAGCAGGCCAATGGGGAGGACATCGATGTCAGGAA
CTATACTACTAAATCTACTTCGTAGTATTTAGCAGTTAGAATAAATTACAATGAAAGTAGTTTTCCCATC
CTCTACGTTTTTTTTGAACGCTGACGTCATCAACCCGCTCCAAGGAATCGCGGGCCCAGTGTCACTAGGC
GGGAACACCCAGCGCGCGTGCGCCCTGGCAGGAAGATGGCTGTGAGGGACAGGGGAGTGGCGCCCTGCAA
TATTTGCATGTCGCTATGTGTTCTGGGAAATCACCATAAACGTGAAATGTCTTTGGATTTGGGAATCTTA
TAAGTTCTGTATGAGACCACGAAAGAGTCCGAGCAGAAGAAGAAGTTTCAGAGCTATGCTGGAAACAGCA
TAGCAAGTTGAAATAAGGCTAGTCCGTTATCAACTTGAAAAAGTGGCACCGAGTCGGTGCTTTTTTTTTT
TTAGCTTGGCGTAATCATGGTCATAGCTGTTTCCTGTGTGAAATTGTTATCCGCTCACAATTCCACACAA
CATACGAGCCGGAAGCATAAAGTGTAAAGCCTGGGGTGCCTAATGAGTGAGCTAACTCACATTAATTGCG
TTGCGCTCACTGCCCGCTTTCCAGTCGGGAAACCTGTCGTGCCAGCGGATCCGCATCTCAATTAGTCAGC
AACCATAGTCCCGCCCCTAACTCCGCCCATCCCGCCCCTAACTCCGCCCAGTTCCGCCCATTCTCCGCCC
CATGGCTGACTAATTTTTTTTATTTATGCAGAGGCCGAGGCCGCCTCGGCCTCTGAGCTATTCCAGAAGT
AGTGAGGAGGCTTTTTTGGAGGCCTAGGCTTTTGCAAAAAGCTAACTTGTTTATTGCAGCTTATAATGGT
TACAAATAAAGCAATAGCATCACAAATTTCACAAATAAAGCATTTTTTTCACTGCATTCTAGTTGTGGTT
TGTCCAAACTCATCAATGTATCTTATCATGTCTGGATCCGCTGCATTAATGAATCGGCCAACGCGCGGGG
AGAGGCGGTTTGCGTATTGGGCGCTCTTCCGCTTCCTCGCTCACTGACTCGCTGCGCTCGGTCGTTCGGC
TGCGGCGAGCGGTATCAGCTCACTCAAAGGCGGTAATACGGTTATCCACAGAATCAGGGGATAACGCAGG
AAAGAACATGTGAGCAAAAGGCCAGCAAAAGGCCAGGAACCGTAAAAAGGCCGCGTTGCTGGCGTTTTTC
CATAGGCTCCGCCCCCCTGACGAGCATCACAAAAATCGACGCTCAAGTCAGAGGTGGCGAAACCCGACAG
GACTATAAAGATACCAGGCGTTTCCCCCTGGAAGCTCCCTCGTGCGCTCTCCTGTTCCGACCCTGCCGCT
TACCGGATACCTGTCCGCCTTTCTCCCTTCGGGAAGCGTGGCGCTTTCTCATAGCTCACGCTGTAGGTAT
CTCAGTTCGGTGTAGGTCGTTCGCTCCAAGCTGGGCTGTGTGCACGAACCCCCCGTTCAGCCCGACCGCT
GCGCCTTATCCGGTAACTATCGTCTTGAGTCCAACCCGGTAAGACACGACTTATCGCCACTGGCAGCAGC
CACTGGTAACAGGATTAGCAGAGCGAGGTATGTAGGCGGTGCTACAGAGTTCTTGAAGTGGTGGCCTAAC
TACGGCTACACTAGAAGAACAGTATTTGGTATCTGCGCTCTGCTGAAGCCAGTTACCTTCGGAAAAAGAG
TTGGTAGCTCTTGATCCGGCAAACAAACCACCGCTGGTAGCGGTGGTTTTTTTGTTTGCAAGCAGCAGAT
TACGCGCAGAAAAAAAGGATCTCAAGAAGATCCTTTGATCTTTTCTACGGGGTCTGACGCTCAGTGGAAC
GAAAACTCACGTTAAGGGATTTTGGTCATGAGATTATCAAAAAGGATCTTCACCTAGATCCTTTTAAATT
AAAAATGAAGTTTTAAATCAATCTAAAGTATATATGAGTAAACTTGGTCTGACAGTTACCAATGCTTAAT
CAGTGAGGCACCTATCTCAGCGATCTGTCTATTTCGTTCATCCATAGTTGCCTGACTCCCCGTCGTGTAG
ATAACTACGATACGGGAGGGCTTACCATCTGGCCCCAGTGCTGCAATGATACCGCGAGACCCACGCTCAC
CGGCTCCAGATTTATCAGCAATAAACCAGCCAGCCGGAAGGGCCGAGCGCAGAAGTGGTCCTGCAACTTT
ATCCGCCTCCATCCAGTCTATTAATTGTTGCCGGGAAGCTAGAGTAAGTAGTTCGCCAGTTAATAGTTTG
CGCAACGTTGTTGCCATTGCTACAGGCATCGTGGTGTCACGCTCGTCGTTTGGTATGGCTTCATTCAGCT
CCGGTTCCCAACGATCAAGGCGAGTTACATGATCCCCCATGTTGTGCAAAAAAGCGGTTAGCTCCTTCGG
TCCTCCGATCGTTGTCAGAAGTAAGTTGGCCGCAGTGTTATCACTCATGGTTATGGCAGCACTGCATAAT
TCTCTTACTGTCATGCCATCCGTAAGATGCTTTTCTGTGACTGGTGAGTACTCAACCAAGTCATTCTGAG
AATAGTGTATGCGGCGACCGAGTTGCTCTTGCCCGGCGTCAATACGGGATAATACCGCGCCACATAGCAG
AACTTTAAAAGTGCTCATCATTGGAAAACGTTCTTCGGGGCGAAAACTCTCAAGGATCTTACCGCTGTTG
AGATCCAGTTCGATGTAACCCACTCGTGCACCCAACTGATCTTCAGCATCTTTTACTTTCACCAGCGTTT
CTGGGTGAGCAAAAACAGGAAGGCAAAATGCCGCAAAAAAGGGAATAAGGGCGACACGGAAATGTTGAAT
ACTCATACTCTTCCTTTTTCAATATTATTGAAGCATTTATCAGGGTTATTGTCTCATGAGCGGATACATA
TTTGAATGTATTTAGAAAAATAAACAAATAGGGGTTCCGCGCACATTTCCCCGAAAAGTGCCACCTGGGT
CGACATTGATTATTG
